Addgene plasmid #53203: pBABEpuro-HA-ERK2 GOF
Purpose: Expresses HA tagged human ERK2 R67S D321N from puromycin resistance retroviral vector
Depositing lab: Christopher Counter. Depositing organization: Duke University. Publication: Copper is required for oncogenic BRAF signalling and tumorigenesis. Brady DC, Crowe MS, Turski ML, Hobbs GA, Yao X, Chaikuad A, Knapp S, Xiao K, Campbell SL, Thiele DJ, Counter CM. Nature. 2014 Apr 9. doi: 10.1038/nature13180. PubMed 24717435.
Backbone
  Vector backbone: pBABE puro
  Backbone size w/o insert (bp): 5169
  Vector type: Mammalian Expression, Retroviral
  Selectable markers: Puromycin
Growth in bacteria
  Bacterial resistance: Ampicillin, 100 μg/mL
  Growth temperature: 37°C
  Growth strain: XL10 Gold
  Copy number: High Copy
Gene/Insert
  Gene/Insert name: ERK2 (alt names: Extracellular signal regulated kinase 2; MAPK2)
  Species: H. sapiens (human)
  Insert size (bp): 1082
  Mutation: R67S/D321N
  GenBank ID: NM_138957.2
  Entrez Gene: MAPK1 (a.k.a. ERK, ERK-2, ERK2, ERT1, MAPK2, NS13, P42MAPK, PRKM1, PRKM2, p38, p40, p41, p41mapk, p42-MAPK)
  Tag / fusion protein: HA (N terminal on insert)
  Cloning method: Restriction Enzyme; 5′ cloning site XhoI (destroyed during cloning); 3′ cloning site SalI (not destroyed)
  Sequencing primers: 5′ CTTTATCCAGCCCTCAC; 3′ ACCCTAACTGACACACATTCC
Resource information
  A portion of this plasmid was derived from a plasmid made by: Addgene Plasmid 23498: pDONR223-MAPK1
Terms and licenses: Academic/Nonprofit Terms; Industry Terms: Not Available to Industry
Depositor comments: The sequence discrepancies found during the QC process have no functional consequence.
How to cite: pBABEpuro-HA-ERK2 GOF was a gift from Christopher Counter (Addgene plasmid # 53203)
