[The description below was written by a language model from this plasmid's Addgene catalogue record and pLannotate feature annotations shown in this document.]
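Description:
pBABEpuro-HA-ERK2 GOF is a Moloney murine leukemia virus-based retroviral expression vector built on the pBABE puro backbone, designed to deliver an HA-tagged human ERK2 (MAPK1) mutant into mammalian cells. In bacteria it is maintained as a high-copy plasmid through a ColE1/pUC-type origin and selected with ampicillin via the β-lactamase gene and its native promoter. The annotated sequence is about 6.2 kb.

The retroviral cassette is flanked by MMLV long terminal repeats. Downstream of the 5′ LTR lie the packaging signal and a truncated gag segment lacking its start codon, which together promote efficient encapsidation of the genomic transcript when the plasmid is introduced into a packaging cell line that supplies the viral proteins in trans. No separate internal promoter is annotated upstream of the insert, which is consistent with the usual pBABE arrangement in which the 5′ LTR drives it. The insert is the human ERK2 coding sequence with an N-terminal HA epitope; the 27-nt match to a 3xHA reference corresponds to a single HA tag. It carries the R67S and D321N substitutions that the name designates as gain-of-function. The fragment was cloned between XhoI (destroyed) and SalI sites, and part of it derives from a MAPK1 entry clone. Behind the insert, the SV40 enhancer/early promoter drives puromycin N-acetyltransferase, allowing selection of stably transduced cells. The short ΔU3 LTR and lacI annotations are fragmentary matches rather than functional elements.

The construct is used for stable expression of this ERK2 mutant, and it was deposited in connection with work on copper dependence of oncogenic BRAF signalling. The depositor notes that sequence discrepancies seen in quality control have no functional consequence.
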