Features (pLannotate 1.2.2; 14 found; start..end, strand, type, name):
      6..280     +  misc_feature   MESV Ψ (fragment): packaging signal of murine embryonic stem cell virus
    347..763     +  CDS            gag (truncated): truncated Moloney murine leukemia virus (MMLV) gag gene lacking the start codon
    818..844     +  CDS            3xHA (fragment): three tandem HA epitope tags
    845..1924    +  CDS            MAPK1: MK01_HUMAN - Also known as ERK2, PRKM1, PRKM2. Experimental evidence at protein level: Swiss-Prot protein existence level 1. Acts as a transcriptional repressor. Binds to a [GC]AAA[GC] consensus sequence. Repress the expression of interferon gamma-induced genes. Seems to bind to the promoter of CCL5, DMP1, IFIH1, IFITM1, IRF7, IRF9, LAMP3, OAS1, OAS2, OAS3 and STAT1. Transcriptional activity is independent of kinase activity. From Homo sapiens (Human).
   1944..2273    +  promoter       SV40 promoter: SV40 enhancer and early promoter
   2283..2882    +  CDS            PuroR: puromycin N-acetyltransferase; pac from Streptomyces alboniger; confers resistance to puromycin
   2981..3102    +  LTR            3' LTR (ΔU3) (fragment): self-inactivating 3' long terminal repeat (LTR) from Moloney murine leukemia virus
   3103..3572    +  LTR            LTR: long terminal repeat from Moloney murine leukemia virus
   3638..3690    -  CDS            lacI (fragment): lac repressor; lacI; The lac repressor binds to the lac operator to inhibit transcription in E. coli. This inhibition can be relieved by adding lactose or isopropyl-β-D-thiogalactopyranoside (IPTG).
   3873..4461    -  rep_origin     ori: high-copy-number ColE1/pMB1/pBR322/pUC origin of replication
   4621..5481    -  CDS            AmpR: β-lactamase; bla; confers resistance to ampicillin, carbenicillin, and related antibiotics
   5482..5586    -  promoter       AmpR promoter: bla
   5617..6086    +  LTR            LTR: long terminal repeat from Moloney murine leukemia virus
   6151..6204    +  misc_feature   MMLV Ψ (fragment): packaging signal of Moloney murine leukemia virus (MMLV)
>Addgene plasmid #53203 | pBABEpuro-HA-ERK2 GOF | addgene full sequence | sequence record 424952 | Addgene NGS Result
TTTTATGCGCCTGCGTCGGTACTAGTTAGCTAACTAGCTCTGTATCTGGCGGACCCGTGGTGGAACTGAC
GAGTTCTGAACACCCGGCCGCAACCCTGGGAGACGTCCCAGGGACTTTGGGGGCCGTTTTTGTGGCCCGA
CCTGAGGAAGGGAGTCGATGTGGAATCCGACCCCGTCAGGATATGTGGTTCTGGTAGGAGACGAGAACCT
AAAACAGTTCCCGCCTCCGTCTGAATTTTTGCTTTCGGTTTGGAACCGAAGCCGCGCGTCTTGTCTGCTG
CAGCGCTGCAGCATCGTTCTGTGTTGTCTCTGTCTGACTGTGTTTCTGTATTTGTCTGAAAATTAGGGCC
AGACTGTTACCACTCCCTTAAGTTTGACCTTAGGTCACTGGAAAGATGTCGAGCGGATCGCTCACAACCA
GTCGGTAGATGTCAAGAAGAGACGTTGGGTTACCTTCTGCTCTGCAGAATGGCCAACCTTTAACGTCGGA
TGGCCGCGAGACGGCACCTTTAACCGAGACCTCATCACCCAGGTTAAGATCAAGGTCTTTTCACCTGGCC
CGCATGGACACCCAGACCAGGTCCCCTACATCGTGACCTGGGAAGCCTTGGCTTTTGACCCCCCTCCCTG
GGTCAAGCCCTTTGTACACCCTAAGCCTCCGCCTCCTCTTCCTCCATCCGCCCCGTCTCTCCCCCTTGAA
CCTCCTCGTTCGACCCCGCCTCGATCCTCCCTTTATCCAGCCCTCACTCCTTCTCTAGGCGCCGGCCGGA
TCCCACGCGTTAACTCGCGAGCTCTCGAGGATATCGCCGCCACCATGTACCCATACGATGTTCCAGATTA
CGCTGCGGCGGCGGCGGCGGCGGGCGCGGGCCCGGAGATGGTCCGCGGGCAGGTGTTCGACGTGGGGCCG
CGCTACACCAACCTCTCGTACATCGGCGAGGGCGCCTACGGCATGGTGTGCTCTGCTTATGATAATGTCA
ACAAAGTTCGAGTAGCTATCAAGAAAATCAGCCCCTTTGAGCACCAGACCTACTGCCAGAGTACCCTGAG
GGAGATAAAAATCTTACTGCGCTTCAGACATGAGAACATCATTGGAATCAATGACATTATTCGAGCACCA
ACCATCGAGCAAATGAAAGATGTATATATAGTACAGGACCTCATGGAAACAGATCTTTACAAGCTCTTGA
AGACACAACACCTCAGCAATGACCATATCTGCTATTTTCTCTACCAGATCCTCAGAGGGTTAAAATATAT
CCATTCAGCTAACGTTCTGCACCGTGACCTCAAGCCTTCCAACCTGCTGCTCAACACCACCTGTGATCTC
AAGATCTGTGACTTTGGCCTGGCCCGTGTTGCAGATCCAGACCATGATCACACAGGGTTCCTGACAGAAT
ATGTGGCCACACGTTGGTACAGGGCTCCAGAAATTATGTTGAATTCCAAGGGCTACACCAAGTCCATTGA
TATTTGGTCTGTAGGCTGCATTCTGGCAGAAATGCTTTCTAACAGGCCCATCTTTCCAGGGAAGCATTAT
CTTGACCAGCTGAACCACATTTTGGGTATTCTTGGATCCCCATCACAAGAAGACCTGAATTGTATAATAA
ATTTAAAAGCTAGGAACTATTTGCTTTCTCTTCCACACAAAAATAAGGTGCCATGGAACAGGCTGTTCCC
AAATGCTGACTCCAAAGCTCTGGACTTATTGGACAAAATGTTGACATTCAACCCACACAAGAGGATTGAA
GTAGAACAGGCTCTGGCCCACCCATATCTGGAGCAGTATTACGACCCGAGTAGTAACGAGCCCATCGCCG
AAGCACCATTCAAGTTCGACATGGAATTGGATGACTTGCCTAAGGAAAAGCCCAAAGAACTAATTTTTGA
AGAGACTGCTAGATTCCAGCCAGGATACAGATCTTAAGTCGACCCTGTGGAATGTGTGTCAGTTAGGGTG
TGGAAAGTCCCCAGGCTCCCCAGCAGGCAGAAGTATGCAAAGCATGCATCTCAATTAGTCAGCAACCAGG
TGTGGAAAGTCCCCAGGCTCCCCAGCAGGCAGAAGTATGCAAAGCATGCATCTCAATTAGTCAGCAACCA
TAGTCCCGCCCCTAACTCCGCCCATCCCGCCCCTAACTCCGCCCAGTTCCGCCCATTCTCCGCCCCATGG
CTGACTAATTTTTTTTATTTATGCAGAGGCCGAGGCCGCCTCGGCCTCTGAGCTATTCCAGAAGTAGTGA
GGAGGCTTTTTTGGAGGCCTAGGCTTTTGCAAAAAGCTTACCATGACCGAGTACAAGCCCACGGTGCGCC
TCGCCACCCGCGACGACGTCCCCAGGGCCGTACGCACCCTCGCCGCCGCGTTCGCCGACTACCCCGCCAC
GCGCCACACCGTCGATCCGGACCGCCACATCGAGCGGGTCACCGAGCTGCAAGAACTCTTCCTCACGCGC
GTCGGGCTCGACATCGGCAAGGTGTGGGTCGCGGACGACGGCGCCGCGGTGGCGGTCTGGACCACGCCGG
AGAGCGTCGAAGCGGGGGCGGTGTTCGCCGAGATCGGCCCGCGCATGGCCGAGTTGAGCGGTTCCCGGCT
GGCCGCGCAGCAACAGATGGAAGGCCTCCTGGCGCCGCACCGGCCCAAGGAGCCCGCGTGGTTCCTGGCC
ACCGTCGGCGTCTCGCCCGACCACCAGGGCAAGGGTCTGGGCAGCGCCGTCGTGCTCCCCGGAGTGGAGG
CGGCCGAGCGCGCCGGGGTGCCCGCCTTCCTGGAGACCTCCGCGCCCCGCAACCTCCCCTTCTACGAGCG
GCTCGGCTTCACCGTCACCGCCGACGTCGAGGTGCCCGAAGGACCGCGCACCTGGTGCATGACCCGCAAG
CCCGGTGCCTGACGCCCGCCCCACGACCCGCAGCGCCCGACCGAAAGGAGCGCACGACCCCATGCATCGA
TAAAATAAAAGATTTTATTTAGTCTCCAGAAAAAGGGGGGAATGAAAGACCCCACCTGTAGGTTTGGCAA
GCTAGCTTAAGTAACGCCATTTTGCAAGGCATGGAAAAATACATAACTGAGAATAGAGAAGTTCAGATCA
AGGTCAGGAACAGATGGAACAGCTGAATATGGGCCAAACAGGATATCTGTGGTAAGCAGTTCCTGCCCCG
GCTCAGGGCCAAGAACAGATGGAACAGCTGAATATGGGCCAAACAGGATATCTGTGGTAAGCAGTTCCTG
CCCCGGCTCAGGGCCAAGAACAGATGGTCCCCAGATGCGGTCCAGCCCTCAGCAGTTTCTAGAGAACCAT
CAGATGTTTCCAGGGTGCCCCAAGGACCTGAAATGACCCTGTGCCTTATTTGAACTAACCAATCAGTTCG
CTTCTCGCTTCTGTTCGCGCGCTTCTGCTCCCCGAGCTCAATAAAAGAGCCCACAACCCCTCACTCGGGG
CGCCAGTCCTCCGATTGACTGAGTCGCCCGGGTACCCGTGTATCCAATAAACCCTCTTGCAGTTGCATCC
GACTTGTGGTCTCGCTGTTCCTTGGGAGGGTCTCCTCTGAGTGATTGACTACCCGTCAGCGGGGGTCTTT
CACATGCAGCATGTATCAAAATTAATTTGGTTTTTTTTCTTAAGTATTTACATTAAATGGCCATAGTTGC
ATTAATGAATCGGCCAACGCGCGGGGAGAGGCGGTTTGCGTATTGGGCGCTCTTCCGCTTCCTCGCTCAC
TGACTCGCTGCGCTCGGTCGTTCGGCTGCGGCGAGCGGTATCAGCTCACTCAAAGGCGGTAATACGGTTA
TCCACAGAATCAGGGGATAACGCAGGAAAGAACATGTGAGCAAAAGGCCAGCAAAAGGCCAGGAACCGTA
AAAAGGCCGCGTTGCTGGCGTTTTTCCATAGGCTCCGCCCCCCTGACGAGCATCACAAAAATCGACGCTC
AAGTCAGAGGTGGCGAAACCCGACAGGACTATAAAGATACCAGGCGTTTCCCCCTGGAAGCTCCCTCGTG
CGCTCTCCTGTTCCGACCCTGCCGCTTACCGGATACCTGTCCGCCTTTCTCCCTTCGGGAAGCGTGGCGC
TTTCTCATAGCTCACGCTGTAGGTATCTCAGTTCGGTGTAGGTCGTTCGCTCCAAGCTGGGCTGTGTGCA
CGAACCCCCCGTTCAGCCCGACCGCTGCGCCTTATCCGGTAACTATCGTCTTGAGTCCAACCCGGTAAGA
CACGACTTATCGCCACTGGCAGCAGCCACTGGTAACAGGATTAGCAGAGCGAGGTATGTAGGCGGTGCTA
CAGAGTTCTTGAAGTGGTGGCCTAACTACGGCTACACTAGAAGAACAGTATTTGGTATCTGCGCTCTGCT
GAAGCCAGTTACCTTCGGAAAAAGAGTTGGTAGCTCTTGATCCGGCAAACAAACCACCGCTGGTAGCGGT
GGTTTTTTTGTTTGCAAGCAGCAGATTACGCGCAGAAAAAAAGGATCTCAAGAAGATCCTTTGATCTTTT
CTACGGGGTCTGACGCTCAGTGGAACGAAAACTCACGTTAAGGGATTTTGGTCATGAGATTATCAAAAAG
GATCTTCACCTAGATCCTTTTGCGGCCGCAAATCAATCTAAAGTATATATGAGTAAACTTGGTCTGACAG
TTACCAATGCTTAATCAGTGAGGCACCTATCTCAGCGATCTGTCTATTTCGTTCATCCATAGTTGCCTGA
CTCCCCGTCGTGTAGATAACTACGATACGGGAGGGCTTACCATCTGGCCCCAGTGCTGCAATGATACCGC
GAGACCCACGCTCACCGGCTCCAGATTTATCAGCAATAAACCAGCCAGCCGGAAGGGCCGAGCGCAGAAG
TGGTCCTGCAACTTTATCCGCCTCCATCCAGTCTATTAATTGTTGCCGGGAAGCTAGAGTAAGTAGTTCG
CCAGTTAATAGTTTGCGCAACGTTGTTGCCATTGCTACAGGCATCGTGGTGTCACGCTCGTCGTTTGGTA
TGGCTTCATTCAGCTCCGGTTCCCAACGATCAAGGCGAGTTACATGATCCCCCATGTTGTGCAAAAAAGC
GGTTAGCTCCTTCGGTCCTCCGATCGTTGTCAGAAGTAAGTTGGCCGCAGTGTTATCACTCATGGTTATG
GCAGCACTGCATAATTCTCTTACTGTCATGCCATCCGTAAGATGCTTTTCTGTGACTGGTGAGTACTCAA
CCAAGTCATTCTGAGAATAGTGTATGCGGCGACCGAGTTGCTCTTGCCCGGCGTCAATACGGGATAATAC
CGCGCCACATAGCAGAACTTTAAAAGTGCTCATCATTGGAAAACGTTCTTCGGGGCGAAAACTCTCAAGG
ATCTTACCGCTGTTGAGATCCAGTTCGATGTAACCCACTCGTGCACCCAACTGATCTTCAGCATCTTTTA
CTTTCACCAGCGTTTCTGGGTGAGCAAAAACAGGAAGGCAAAATGCCGCAAAAAAGGGAATAAGGGCGAC
ACGGAAATGTTGAATACTCATACTCTTCCTTTTTCAATATTATTGAAGCATTTATCAGGGTTATTGTCTC
ATGAGCGGATACATATTTGAATGTATTTAGAAAAATAAACAAATAGGGGTTCCGCGCACATTTCCCCGAA
AAGTGCCACCTGCAGCCTGAATATGGGCCAAACAGGATATCTGTGGTAAGCAGTTCCTGCCCCGGCTCAG
GGCCAAGAACAGATGGAACAGCTGAATATGGGCCAAACAGGATATCTGTGGTAAGCAGTTCCTGCCCCGG
CTCAGGGCCAAGAACAGATGGTCCCCAGATGCGGTCCAGCCCTCAGCAGTTTCTAGAGAACCATCAGATG
TTTCCAGGGTGCCCCAAGGACCTGAAATGACCCTGTGCCTTATTTGAACTAACCAATCAGTTCGCTTCTC
GCTTCTGTTCGCGCGCTTCTGCTCCCCGAGCTCAATAAAAGAGCCCACAACCCCTCACTCGGGGCGCCAG
TCCTCCGATTGACTGAGTCGCCCGGGTACCCGTGTATCCAATAAACCCTCTTGCAGTTGCATCCGACTTG
TGGTCTCGCTGTTCCTTGGGAGGGTCTCCTCTGAGTGATTGACTACCCGTCAGCGGGGGTCTTTCATTTG
GGGGCTCGTCCGGGATCGGGAGACCCCTGCCCAGGGACCACCGACCCACCACCGGGAGGCAAGCTGGCCA
GCAACTTATCTGTGTCTGTCCGATTGTCTAGTGTCTATGACTGA
