>Addgene plasmid #53203 | pBABEpuro-HA-ERK2 GOF | addgene partial sequence | sequence record 95849 | pBABE5 5'-CTTTATCCAGCCCTCAC-3'
CTCGCGAGCTCTCGAGGATATCGCCGCCACCATGTACCCATACGATGTTCCAGATTACGCTGCGGCGGCG
GCGGCGGCGGGCGCGGGCCCGGAGATGGTCCGCGGGCAGGTGTTCGACGTGGGGCCGCGCTACACCAACC
TCTCGTACATCGGCGAGGGCGCCTACGGCATGGTGTGCTCTGCTTATGATAATGTCAACAAAGTTCGAGT
AGCTATCAAGAAAATCAGCCCCTTTGAGCACCAGACCTACTGCCAGAGTACCCTGAGGGAGATAAAAATC
TTACTGCGCTTCAGACATGAGAACATCATTGGAATCAATGACATTATTCGAGCACCAACCATCGAGCAAA
TGAAAGATGTATATATAGTACAGGACCTCATGGAAACAGATCTTTACAAGCTCTTGAAGACACAACACCT
CAGCAATGACCATATCTGCTATTTTCTCTACCAGATCCTCAGAGGGTTAAAATATATCCATTCAGCTAAC
GTTCTGCACCGTGACCTCAAGCCTTCCAACCTGCTGCTCAACACCACCTGTGATCTCAAGATCTGTGACT
TTGGCCTGGCCCGTGTTGCAGATCCAGACCATGATCACACAGGGTTCCTGACAGAATATGTGGCCACACG
TTGGTACAGGGCTCCAGAAATTATGTTGAATTCCAAGGGCTACACCAAGTCCATTGATATTTGGTCTGTA
GGCTGCATTCTGGCAGAAATGCTTTCTAACAGGCCCATCTTTCCAGGGAAGCATTATCTTGACCAGCT
