>Addgene plasmid #53203 | pBABEpuro-HA-ERK2 GOF | addgene partial sequence | sequence record 95854 | pBABE3 5'-ACCCTAACTGACACACATTCC-3'
ATCCTGGCTGGAATCTAGCAGTCTCTTCAAAAATTAGTTCTTTGGGCTTTTCCTTAGGCAAGTCATCCAA
TTCCATGTCGAACTTGAATGGTGCTTCGGCGATGGGCTCGTTACTACTCGGGTCGTAATACTGCTCCAGA
TATGGGTGGGCCAGAGCCTGTTCTACTTCAATCCTCTTGTGTGGGTTGAATGTCAACATTTTGTCCAATA
AGTCCAGAGCTTTGGAGTCAGCATTTGGGAACAGCCTGTTCCATGGCACCTTATTTTTGTGTGGAAGAGA
AAGCAAATAGTTCCTAGCTTTTAAATTTATTATACAATTCAGGTCTTCTTGTGATGGGGATCCAAGAATA
CCCAAAATGTGGTTCAGCTGGTCAAGATAATGCTTCCCTGGAAAGATGGGCCTGTTAGAAAGCATTTCTG
CCAGAATGCAGCCTACAGACCAAATATCAATGGACTTGGTGTAGCCCTTGGAATTCAACATAATTTCTGG
AGCCCTGTACCAACGTGTGGCCACATATTCTGTCAGGAACCCTGTGTGATCATGGTCTGGATCTGCAACA
CGGGCCAGGCCAAAGTCACAGATCTTGAGATCACAGGTGGTGTTGAGCAGCAGGTTGGAAGGCTTGAGGT
CACGGTGCAGAACGTTAGCTGAATGGATATATTTTAACCCTCTGAGGATCTGGTAGAGAAAATAGCAGAT
ATGGTCATTGCTGAGGTGTTGTGTCTTCAAGAGCTTGTAAAGATCTGTTTCCATGAGGTCCTGTACTATA
TATACATCTTTCATTTGCTCGATGGTTGGTGCTCGAATAATGTCATTGATTCCAATGATGTTCTCATGTC
TGAAGCGCAGTAAGATTTT
